>Addgene plasmid #77759 | POMK gRNA (BRDN0001147737) | addgene full sequence | sequence record 188364 | Addgene Assembled Sequence
CCCGGGTGCAAAGATGGATAAAGTTTTAAACAGAGAGGAATCTTTGCAGCTAATGGACCTTCTAGGTCTT
GAAAGGAGTGGGAATTGGCTCCGGTGCCCGTCAGTGGGCAGAGCGCACATCGCCCACAGTCCCCGAGAAG
TTGGGGGGAGGGGTCGGCAATTGATCCGGTGCCTAGAGAAGGTGGCGCGGGGTAAACTGGGAAAGTGATG
TCGTGTACTGGCTCCGCCTTTTTCCCGAGGGTGGGGGAGAACCGTATATAAGTGCAGTAGTCGCCGTGAA
CGTTCTTTTTCGCAACGGGTTTGCCGCCAGAACACAGGTAAGTGCCGTGTGTGGTTCCCGCGGGCCTGGC
CTCTTTACGGGTTATGGCCCTTGCGTGCCTTGAATTACTTCCACCTGGCTGCAGTACGTGATTCTTGATC
CCGAGCTTCGGGTTGGAAGTGGGTGGGAGAGTTCGAGGCCTTGCGCTTAAGGAGCCCCTTCGCCTCGTGC
TTGAGTTGAGGCCTGGCCTGGGCGCTGGGGCCGCCGCGTGCGAATCTGGTGGCACCTTCGCGCCTGTCTC
GCTGCTTTCGATAAGTCTCTAGCCATTTAAAATTTTTGATGACCTGCTGCGACGCTTTTTTTCTGGCAAG
ATAGTCTTGTAAATGCGGGCCAAGATCTGCACACTGGTATTTCGGTTTTTGGGGCCGCGGGCGGCGACGG
GGCCCGTGCGTCCCAGCGCACATGTTCGGCGAGGCGGGGCCTGCGAGCGCGGCCACCGAGAATCGGACGG
GGGTAGTCTCAAGCTGGCCGGCCTGCTCTGGTGCCTGGCCTCGCGCCGCCGTGTATCGCCCCGCCCTGGG
CGGCAAGGCTGGCCCGGTCGGCACCAGTTGCGTGAGCGGAAAGATGGCCGCTTCCCGGCCCTGCTGCAGG
GAGCTCAAAATGGAGGACGCGGCGCTCGGGAGAGCGGGCGGGTGAGTCACCCACACAAAGGAAAAGGGCC
TTTCCGTCCTCAGCCGTCGCTTCATGTGACTCCACGGAGTACCGGGCGCCGTCCAGGCACCTCGATTAGT
TCTCGAGCTTTTGGAGTACGTCGTCTTTAGGTTGGGGGGAGGGGTTTTATGCGATGGAGTTTCCCCACAC
TGAGTGGGTGGAGACTGAAGTTAGGCCAGCTTGGCACTTGATGTAATTCTCCTTGGAATTTGCCCTTTTT
GAGTTTGGATCTTGGTTCATTCTCAAGCCTCAGACAGTGGTTCAAAGTTTTTTTCTTCCATTTCAGGTGT
CGTGACGTACGGCCACCATGACCGAGTACAAGCCCACGGTGCGCCTCGCCACCCGCGACGACGTCCCCAG
GGCCGTACGCACCCTCGCCGCCGCGTTCGCCGACTACCCCGCCACGCGCCACACCGTCGATCCGGACCGC
CACATCGAGCGGGTCACCGAGCTGCAAGAACTCTTCCTCACGCGCGTCGGGCTCGACATCGGCAAGGTGT
GGGTCGCGGACGACGGCGCCGCCGTGGCGGTCTGGACCACGCCGGAGAGCGTCGAAGCGGGGGCGGTGTT
CGCCGAGATCGGCCCGCGCATGGCCGAGTTGAGCGGTTCCCGGCTGGCCGCGCAGCAACAGATGGAAGGC
CTCCTGGCGCCGCACCGGCCCAAGGAGCCCGCGTGGTTCCTGGCCACCGTCGGAGTCTCGCCCGACCACC
AGGGCAAGGGTCTGGGCAGCGCCGTCGTGCTCCCCGGAGTGGAGGCGGCCGAGCGCGCCGGGGTGCCCGC
CTTCCTGGAGACCTCCGCGCCCCGCAACCTCCCCTTCTACGAGCGGCTCGGCTTCACCGTCACCGCCGAC
GTCGAGGTGCCCGAAGGACCGCGCACCTGGTGCATGACCCGCAAGCCCGGTGCCTGAACGCGTTAAGTCG
ACAATCAACCTCTGGATTACAAAATTTGTGAAAGATTGACTGGTATTCTTAACTATGTTGCTCCTTTTAC
GCTATGTGGATACGCTGCTTTAATGCCTTTGTATCATGCTATTGCTTCCCGTATGGCTTTCATTTTCTCC
TCCTTGTATAAATCCTGGTTGCTGTCTCTTTATGAGGAGTTGTGGCCCGTTGTCAGGCAACGTGGCGTGG
TGTGCACTGTGTTTGCTGACGCAACCCCCACTGGTTGGGGCATTGCCACCACCTGTCAGCTCCTTTCCGG
GACTTTCGCTTTCCCCCTCCCTATTGCCACGGCGGAACTCATCGCCGCCTGCCTTGCCCGCTGCTGGACA
GGGGCTCGGCTGTTGGGCACTGACAATTCCGTGGTGTTGTCGGGGAAATCATCGTCCTTTCCTTGGCTGC
TCGCCTGTGTTGCCACCTGGATTCTGCGCGGGACGTCCTTCTGCTACGTCCCTTCGGCCCTCAATCCAGC
GGACCTTCCTTCCCGCGGCCTGCTGCCGGCTCTGCGGCCTCTTCCGCGTCTTCGCCTTCGCCCTCAGACG
AGTCGGATCTCCCTTTGGGCCGCCTCCCCGCGTCGACTTTAAGACCAATGACTTACAAGGCAGCTGTAGA
TCTTAGCCACTTTTTAAAAGAAAAGGGGGGACTGGAAGGGCTAATTCACTCCCAACGAAGACAAGATCTG
CTTTTTGCTTGTACTGGGTCTCTCTGGTTAGACCAGATCTGAGCCTGGGAGCTCTCTGGCTAACTAGGGA
ACCCACTGCTTAAGCCTCAATAAAGCTTGCCTTGAGTGCTTCAAGTAGTGTGTGCCCGTCTGTTGTGTGA
CTCTGGTAACTAGAGATCCCTCAGACCCTTTTAGTCAGTGTGGAAAATCTCTAGCAGTACGTATAGTAGT
TCATGTCATCTTATTATTCAGTATTTATAACTTGCAAAGAAATGAATATCAGAGAGTGAGAGGAACTTGT
TTATTGCAGCTTATAATGGTTACAAATAAAGCAATAGCATCACAAATTTCACAAATAAAGCATTTTTTTC
ACTGCATTCTAGTTGTGGTTTGTCCAAACTCATCAATGTATCTTATCATGTCTGGCTCTAGCTATCCCGC
CCCTAACTCCGCCCATCCCGCCCCTAACTCCGCCCAGTTCCGCCCATTCTCCGCCCCATGGCTGACTAAT
TTTTTTTATTTATGCAGAGGCCGAGGCCGCCTCGGCCTCTGAGCTATTCCAGAAGTAGTGAGGAGGCTTT
TTTGGAGGCCTAGGGACGTACCCAATTCGCCCTATAGTGAGTCGTATTACGCGCGCTCACTGGCCGTCGT
TTTACAACGTCGTGACTGGGAAAACCCTGGCGTTACCCAACTTAATCGCCTTGCAGCACATCCCCCTTTC
GCCAGCTGGCGTAATAGCGAAGAGGCCCGCACCGATCGCCCTTCCCAACAGTTGCGCAGCCTGAATGGCG
AATGGG
[124 nt withheld, positions 3367-3490]
C
[91 nt withheld, positions 3492-3582]
A
[49 nt withheld, positions 3584-3632]
CCTTTGACGTTGGAGTCCACGTTCTTT
[37 nt withheld, positions 3660-3696]
ACCCTATCTCGGTCTATTCTTTTGATTTATAAGGGATTTTGCCGATTTCGGCCTATTGGTTAAAAAATGA
GCTGATTTAACAAAAATTTAACGCGAATTTTAACAAAATATTAACGCTTACAATTTAGGTGGCACTTTTC
GGGGAAATGTGCGCGGAACCCCTATTTGTTTATTTTTCTAAATACATTCAAATATGTATCCGCTCATGAG
ACAATAACCCTGATAAATGCTTCAATAATATTGAAAAAGGAAGAGTATGAGTATTCAACATTTCCGTGTC
GCCCTTATTCCCTTTTTTGCGGCATTTTGCCTTCCTGTTTTTGCTCACCCAGAAACGCTGGTGAAAGTAA
AAGATGCTGAAGATCAGTTGGGTGCACGAGTGGGTTACATCGAACTGGATCTCAACAGCGGTAAGATCCT
TGAGAGTTTTCGCCCCGAAGAACGTTTTCCAATGATGAGCACTTTTAAAGTTCTGCTATGTGGCGCGGTA
TTATCCCGTATTGACGCCGGGCAAGAGCAACTCGGTCGCCGCATACACTATTCTCAGAATGACTTGGTTG
AGTACTCACCAGTCACAGAAAAGCATCTTACGGATGGCATGACAGTAAGAGAATTATGCAGTGCTGCCAT
AACCATGAGTGATAACACTGCGGCCAACTTACTTCTGACAACGATCGGAGGACCGAAGGAGCTAACCGCT
TTTTTGCACAACATGGGGGATCATGTAACTCGCCTTGATCGTTGGGAACCGGAGCTGAATGAAGCCATAC
CAAACGACGAGCGTGACACCACGATGCCTGTAGCAATGGCAACAACGTTGCGCAAACTATTAACTGGCGA
ACTACTTACTCTAGCTTCCCGGCAACAATTAATAGACTGGATGGAGGCGGATAAAGTTGCAGGACCACTT
CTGCGCTCGGCCCTTCCGGCTGGCTGGTTTATTGCTGATAAATCTGGAGCCGGTGAGCGTGGGTCTCGCG
GTATCATTGCAGCACTGGGGCCAGATGGTAAGCCCTCCCGTATCGTAGTTATCTACACGACGGGGAGTCA
GGCAACTATGGATGAACGAAATAGACAGATCGCTGAGATAGGTGCCTCACTGATTAAGCATTGGTAACTG
TCAGACCAAGTTTACTCATATATACTTTAGATTGATTTAAAACTTCATTTTTAATTTAAAAGGATCTAGG
TGAAGATCCTTTTTGATAATCTCATGACCAAAATCCCTTAACGTGAGTTTTCGTTCCACTGAGCGTCAGA
CCCCGTAGAAAAGATCAAAGGATCTTCTTGAGATCCTTTTTTTCTGCGCGTAATCTGCTGCTTGCAAACA
AAAAAACCACCGCTACCAGCGGTGGTTTGTTTGCCGGATCAAGAGCTACCAACTCTTTTTCCGAAGGTAA
CTGGCTTCAGCAGAGCGCAGATACCAAATACTGTTCTTCTAGTGTAGCCGTAGTTAGGCCACCACTTCAA
GAACTCTGTAGCACCGCCTACATACCTCGCTCTGCTAATCCTGTTACCAGTGGCTGCTGCCAGTGGCGAT
AAGTCGTGTCTTACCGGGTTGGACTCAAGACGATAGTTACCGGATAAGGCGCAGCGGTCGGGCTGAACGG
GGGGTTCGTGCACACAGCCCAGCTTGGAGCGAACGACCTACACCGAACTGAGATACCTACAGCGTGAGCT
ATGAGAAAGCGCCACGCTTCCCGAAGGGAGAAAGGCGGACAGGTATCCGGTAAGCGGCAGGGTCGGAACA
GGAGAGCGCACGAGGGAGCTTCCAGGGGGAAACGCCTGGTATCTTTATAGTCCTGTCGGGTTTCGCCACC
TCTGACTTGAGCGTCGATTTTTGTGATGCTCGTCAGGGGGGCGGAGCCTATGGAAAAACGCCAGCAACGC
GGCCTTTTTACGGTTCCTGGCCTTTTGCTGGCCTTTTGCTCACATGTTCTTTCCTGCGTTATCCCCTGAT
TCTGTGGATAACCGTATTACCGCCTTTGAGTGAGCTGATACCGCTCGCCGCAGCCGAACGACCGAGCGCA
GCGAGTCAGTGAGCGAGGAAGCGGAAGAGCGCCCAATACGCAAACCGCCTCTCCCCGCGCGTTGGCCGAT
TCATTAATGCAGCTGGCACGACAGGTTTCCCGACTGGAAAGCGGGCAGTGAGCGCAACGCAATTAATGTG
AGTTAGCTCACTCATTAGGCACCCCAGGCTTTACACTTTATGCTTCCGGCTCGTATGTTGTGTGGAATTG
TGAGCGGATAACAATTTCACACAGGAAACAGCTATGACCATGATTACGCCAAGCGCGCAATTAACCCTCA
CTAAAGGGAACAAAAGCTGGAGCTGCAAGCTTAATGTAGTCTTATGCAATACTCTTGTAGTCTTGCAACA
TGGTAACGATGAGTTAGCAACATGCCTTACAAGGAGAGAAAAAGCACCGTGCATGCCGATTGGTGGAAGT
AAGGTGGTACGATCGTGCCTTATTAGGAAGGCAACAGACGGGTCTGACATGGATTGGACGAACCACTGAA
TTGCCGCATTGCAGAGATATTGTATTTAAGTGCCTAGCTCGATACATAAACGGGTCTCTCTGGTTAGACC
AGATCTGAGCCTGGGAGCTCTCTGGCTAACTAGGGAACCCACTGCTTAAGCCTCAATAAAGCTTGCCTTG
AGTGCTTCAAGTAGTGTGTGCCCGTCTGTTGTGTGACTCTGGTAACTAGAGATCCCTCAGACCCTTTTAG
TCAGTGTGGAAAATCTCTAGCAGTGGCGCCCGAACAGGGACTTGAAAGCGAAAGGGAAACCAGAGGAGCT
CTCTCGACGCAGGACTCGGCTTGCTGAAGCGCGCACGGCAAGAGGCGAGGGGCGGCGACTGGTGAGTACG
CCAAAAATTTTGACTAGCGGAGGCTAGAAGGAGAGAGATGGGTGCGAGAGCGTCAGTATTAAGCGGGGGA
GAATTAGATCGCGATGGGAAAAAATTCGGTTAAGGCCAGGGGGAAAGAAAAAATATAAATTAAAACATAT
AGTATGGGCAAGCAGGGAGCTAGAACGATTCGCAGTTAATCCTGGCCTGTTAGAAACATCAGAAGGCTGT
AGACAAATACTGGGACAGCTACAACCATCCCTTCAGACAGGATCAGAAGAACTTAGATCATTATATAATA
CAGTAGCAACCCTCTATTGTGTGCATCAAAGGATAGAGATAAAAGACACCAAGGAAGCTTTAGACAAGAT
AGAGGAAGAGCAAAACAAAAGTAAGACCACCGCACAGCAAGCGGCCGCTGATCTTCAGACCTGGAGGAGG
AGATATGAGGGACAATTGGAGAAGTGAATTATATAAATATAAAGTAGTAAAAATTGAACCATTAGGAGTA
GCACCCACCAAGGCAAAGAGAAGAGTGGTGCAGAGAGAAAAAAGAGCAGTGGGAATAGGAGCTTTGTTCC
TTGGGTTCTTGGGAGCAGCAGGAAGCACTATGGGCGCAGCGTCAATGACGCTGACGGTACAGGCCAGACA
ATTATTGTCTGGTATAGTGCAGCAGCAGAACAATTTGCTGAGGGCTATTGAGGCGCAACAGCATCTGTTG
CAACTCACAGTCTGGGGCATCAAGCAGCTCCAGGCAAGAATCCTGGCTGTGGAAAGATACCTAAAGGATC
AACAGCTCCTGGGGATTTGGGGTTGCTCTGGAAAACTCATTTGCACCACTGCTGTGCCTTGGAATGCTAG
TTGGAGTAATAAATCTCTGGAACAGATTTGGAATCACACGACCTGGATGGAGTGGGACAGAGAAATTAAC
AATTACACAAGCTTAATACACTCCTTAATTGAAGAATCGCAAAACCAGCAAGAAAAGAATGAACAAGAAT
TATTGGAATTAGATAAATGGGCAAGTTTGTGGAATTGGTTTAACATAACAAATTGGCTGTGGTATATAAA
ATTATTCATAATGATAGTAGGAGGCTTGGTAGGTTTAAGAATAGTTTTTGCTGTACTTTCTATAGTGAAT
AGAGTTAGGCAGGGATATTCACCATTATCGTTTCAGACCCACCTCCCAACCCCGAGGGGACCCAGAGAGG
GCCTATTTCCCATGATTCCTTCATATTTGCATATACGATACAAGGCTGTTAGAGAGATAATTAGAATTAA
TTTGACTGTAAACACAAAGATATTAGTACAAAATACGTGACGTAGAAAGTAATAATTTCTTGGGTAGTTT
GCAGTTTTAAAATTATGTTTTAAAATGGACTATCATATGCTTACCGTAACTTGAAAGTATTTCGATTTCT
TGGCTTTATATATCTTGTGGAAAGGACGAAACACCGCGCTCCTCGACAATCCACTGGTTTTAGAGCTAGA
AATAGCAAGTTAAAATAAGGCTAGTCCGTTATCAACTTGAAAAAGTGGCACCGAGTCGGTGCTTTTTTAA
GCTTGGCGTAACTAGATCTTGAGACAAATGGCAGTATTCATCCACAATTTTAAAAGAAAAGGGGGGATTG
GGGGGTACAGTGCAGGGGAAAGAATAGTAGACATAATAGCAACAGACATACAAACTAAAGAATTACAAAA
ACAAATTACAAAAATTCAAAATTTTCGGGTTTATTACAGGGACAGCAGAGATCCACTTTGGCGCCGGCTC
GAGGGGG
Features (pLannotate 1.2.2; 29 found; start..end, strand, type, name):
     14..80      +  CDS            small t antigen (fragment): SV40 (simian virus 40) small t antigen
    106..317     +  promoter       EF-1α core promoter: core promoter for human elongation factor EF-1α
    318..1256    +  intron         EF-1α intron A: intron upstream of the start codon of human EF-1α
   1278..1877    +  CDS            PuroR (fragment): puromycin N-acetyltransferase; pac from Streptomyces; confers resistance to puromycin
   1893..2481    +  misc_feature   WPRE: woodchuck hepatitis virus posttranscriptional regulatory element
   2532..2551    +  misc_feature   cPPT/CTS (fragment): central polypurine tract and central termination sequence of HIV-1
   2553..2786    +  LTR            3' LTR (ΔU3): self-inactivating 3' long terminal repeat (LTR) from HIV-1
   2864..2985    +  polyA_signal   SV40 poly(A) signal: SV40 polyadenylation signal
   3025..3160    +  rep_origin     SV40 ori: SV40 origin of replication
   3181..3199    -  promoter       T7 promoter: promoter for bacteriophage T7 RNA polymerase
   3207..3362    +  CDS            lacZα (fragment): LacZα fragment of β-galactosidase; lacZ fragment
   3367..3795    +  rep_origin     f1 ori (sequence partly withheld): f1 bacteriophage origin of replication; arrow indicates direction of (+) strand synthesis
   3848..3952    +  promoter       AmpR promoter: bla
   3953..4813    +  CDS            AmpR: β-lactamase; bla; confers resistance to ampicillin, carbenicillin, and related antibiotics
   4984..5572    +  rep_origin     ori: high-copy-number ColE1/pMB1/pBR322/pUC origin of replication
   5755..5847    +  CDS            lacI (fragment): lac repressor; lacI; The lac repressor binds to the lac operator to inhibit transcription in E. coli. This inhibition can be relieved by adding lactose or isopropyl-β-D-thiogalactopyranoside (IPTG).
   5860..5881    +  protein_bind   CAP binding site: CAP binding activates transcription in the presence of cAMP. E. coli catabolite activator protein
   5896..5926    +  promoter       lac promoter: promoter for the E. coli lac operon
   5934..5950    +  protein_bind   lac operator: The lac repressor binds to the lac operator to inhibit transcription in E. coli. This inhibition can be relieved by adding lactose or isopropyl-β-D-thiogalactopyranoside (IPTG). lac repressor encoded by lacI
   5995..6013    +  promoter       T3 promoter: promoter for bacteriophage T3 RNA polymerase
   6041..6267    +  promoter       RSV promoter: Rous sarcoma virus enhancer/promoter
   6268..6448    +  LTR            5' LTR (truncated): truncated 5' long terminal repeat (LTR) from HIV-1
   6495..6620    +  misc_feature   HIV-1 Ψ: packaging signal of human immunodeficiency virus type 1
   6604..6967    +  CDS            HIV-1 gag (fragment): gag protein from human immunodeficiency virus 1; gag
   7113..7346    +  misc_feature   RRE: The Rev response element (RRE) of HIV-1 allows for Rev-dependent mRNA export from the nucleus to the cytoplasm.
   7723..7749    +  CDS            Rev (fragment): human immunodeficiency virus 1 (HIV-1) Rev protein; rev; enhances nuclear export of unspliced and incompletely spliced viral mRNAs
   7753..7993    +  promoter       U6 promoter: RNA polymerase III promoter for human U6 snRNA
   8023..8098    +  misc_RNA       gRNA scaffold: guide RNA scaffold for the Streptococcus pyogenes CRISPR/Cas9 system
   8154..8271    +  misc_feature   cPPT/CTS: central polypurine tract and central termination sequence of HIV-1
