[The description below was written by a language model from this plasmid's Addgene catalogue record and pLannotate feature annotations shown in this document.]
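Description:
POMK gRNA (BRDN0001147737) is a third-generation lentiviral guide RNA plasmid built on the lentiGuide-Puro backbone and designed to target the human POMK gene (also known as SGK196), a member of a human kinome gRNA collection. The 8.3 kb plasmid is maintained in E. coli through a high-copy ColE1/pUC-type origin with β-lactamase conferring ampicillin resistance. It also carries an f1 origin, an SV40 origin and leftover cloning-vector elements such as lac promoter/operator sequences, lacZα and lacI fragments, and T7 and T3 promoters.

The viral cassette begins with an RSV promoter fused to a truncated HIV-1 5' LTR, which drives Tat-independent production of the genomic RNA in packaging cells. It is followed by the Ψ packaging signal with a partial gag sequence, the Rev response element for Rev-dependent nuclear export, and a cPPT/CTS. The cassette ends in a ΔU3 self-inactivating 3' LTR, with an SV40 polyadenylation signal downstream. Within this frame, a human U6 RNA polymerase III promoter drives the POMK-specific spacer joined to the Streptococcus pyogenes guide RNA scaffold. A separate EF-1α core promoter with its intron A expresses puromycin N-acetyltransferase for selection of transduced mammalian cells, with a WPRE downstream to enhance transcript expression.

The plasmid does not encode Cas9, so it is intended for use alongside a separate Cas9 lentivector or in cells that already express Cas9. In that setting the guide directs cleavage at POMK for knockout experiments. The cloning method is not recorded.
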