Addgene plasmid #77759: POMK gRNA (BRDN0001147737)
Purpose: 3rd generation lentiviral gRNA plasmid targeting human POMK
Depositing lab: John Doench & David Root. Depositing organization: Broad Institute. Publication: Optimized sgRNA design to maximize activity and minimize off-target effects of CRISPR-Cas9. Doench JG, Fusi N, Sullender M, Hegde M, Vaimberg EW, Donovan KF, Smith I, Tothova Z, Wilen C, Orchard R, Virgin HW, Listgarten J, Root DE. Nat Biotechnol. 2016 Jan 18. doi: 10.1038/nbt.3437. PubMed 26780180.
Backbone
  Vector backbone: lentiGuide-Puro
  Backbone manufacturer: Zhang Lab (Addgene plasmid # 52963)
  Vector type: Mammalian Expression, Lentiviral, CRISPR
  Selectable markers: Puromycin
Growth in bacteria
  Bacterial resistance: Ampicillin, 100 μg/mL
  Growth temperature: 37°C
  Growth strain: DH5alpha
  Copy number: High Copy
Gene/Insert
  Gene/Insert name: POMK (alt names: POMK; NM_001277971.1)
  gRNA/shRNA sequence: CGCTCCTCGACAATCCACTG
  Species: H. sapiens (human)
  Entrez Gene: POMK (a.k.a. MDDGA12, MDDGC12, SGK196)
  Promoter: hU6
  Cloning method: Unknown
  Sequencing primers: 5′ U6-F; 3′ pS2-R
Terms and licenses: Academic/Nonprofit Terms; Industry Terms: Not Available to Industry
Depositor comments: The gRNA was designed to target the following Genbank reference sequence(s): NM_001277971.1,NM_032237.4. Note that this plasmid does NOT contain Cas9. It should be used in conjunction with lentiCas9-Blast (Addgene #52962) or otherwise with cell lines already expressing Cas9. Browse the full kinome gRNA library at http://www.addgene.org/pooled-library/broadgpp-human-kinome/ or visit http://www.broadinstitute.org/rnai/public/ for detailed protocols and information.
How to cite: POMK gRNA (BRDN0001147737) was a gift from John Doench & David Root (Addgene plasmid # 77759 ; http://n2t.net/addgene:77759 ; RRID:Addgene_77759)
