>Addgene plasmid #77759 | POMK gRNA (BRDN0001147737) | depositor partial sequence | sequence record 145219 | Target Sequence
CGCTCCTCGACAATCCACTG
