>Addgene plasmid #77759 | POMK gRNA (BRDN0001147737) | addgene partial sequence | sequence record 188363 | hU6-F
CGTAGAAAGTAATAATTTCTTGGGTAGTTTGCAGTTTTAAAATTATGTTTTAAAATGGACTATCATATGC
TTACCGTAACTTGAAAGTATTTCGATTTCTTGGCTTTATATATCTTGTGGAAAGGACGAAACACCGCGCT
CCTCGACAATCCACTGGTTTTAGAGCTAGAAATAGCAAGTTAAAATAAGGCTAGTCCGTTATCAACTTGA
AAAAGTGGCACCGAGTCGGTGCTTTTTTAAGCTTGGCGTAACTAGATCTTGAGACAAATGGCAGTATTCA
TCCACAATTTTAAAAGAAAAGGGGGGATTGGGGGGTACAGTGCAGGGGAAAGAATAGTAGACATAATAGC
AACAGACATACAAACTAAAGAATTACAAAAACAAATTACAAAAATTCAAAATTTTCGGGTTTATTACAGG
GACAGCAGAGATCCACTTTGGCGCCGGCTCGAGGGGGCCCGGGTGCAAAGATGGATAAAGTTTTAAACAG
AGAGGAATCTTTGCAGCTAATGGACCTTCTAGGTCTTGAAAGGAGTGGGAATTGGCTCCGGTGCCCGTCA
GTGGGCAGAG
